>Addgene plasmid #171046 | pRF TpC RE7 | addgene full sequence | sequence record 337241 | Addgene NGS Result
GCCCAAACCCTCAAAAGCTGCAGGAGCCCACAGGCTCGAGCCCTCAGCCTTCACGTCCGGCATTCGTGGT
GCCCGGAGCCCGACGCCCCGCGTCCGGACCTGGAGGCAGCCCTGGGTCTCCGGATCAGGCCAGCGGCCAA
AGGGTCGCCGCACGCACCTGTTCCCAGGGCCTCCACATCATGGCCCCTCCCTCGGGTTACCCCACAGCCT
AGGCCGATTCGACCTCTCTCCGCTGGGGCCCTCGCTGGCGTCCCTGCACCCTGGGAGCGCGAGCGGCGCG
CGGGCGGGGAAGCGCGGCCCAGACCCCCGGGTCCGCCCGGAGCAGCTGCGCTGTCGGGGCCAGGCCGGGC
TCCCAGTGGATTCGCGGGCACAGACGCCCAGGACCGCGCTTCCCACGTGGCGGAGGGACTGGGGACCCGG
GCACCCGTCCTGCCCCTTCACCTTCCAGCTCCGCCTCCTCCGCGCGGACCCCGCCCCGTCCCGACCCCTC
CCGGGTCCCCGGCCCAGCCCCCTCCGGGCCCTCCCAGCCCCTCCCCTTCCTTTCCGCGGCCCCGCCCTCT
CCTCGCGGCGCGAGTTTCAGGCAGCGCTGCGTCCTGCTGCGCACGTGGGAAGCCCTGGCCCCGGCCACCC
CCGCGATGCCGCGCGCTCCCCGCTGCCGAGCCGTGCGCTCCCTGCTGCGCAGCCACTACCGCGAGGTGCT
GCCGCTGTCCCCCATGGAAGACGCCAAAAACATAAAGAAAGGCCCGGCGCCATTCTATCCGCTGGAAGAT
GGAACCGCTGGAGAGCAACTGCATAAGGCTATGAAGAGATACGCCCTGGTTCCTGGAACAATTGCTTTTA
CAGATGCACATATCGAGGTGGACATCACTTACGCTGAGTACTTCGAAATGTCCGTTCGGTTGGCAGAAGC
TATGAAACGATATGGGCTGAATACAAATCACAGAATCGTCGTATGCAGTGAAAACTCTCTTCAATTCTTT
ATGCCGGTGTTGGGCGCGTTATTTATCGGAGTTGCAGTTGCGCCCGCGAACGACATTTATAATGAACGTG
AATTGCTCAACAGTATGGGCATTTCGCAGCCTACCGTGGTGTTCGTTTCCAAAAAGGGGTTGCAAAAAAT
TTTGAACGTGCAAAAAAAGCTCCCAATCATCCAAAAAATTATTATCATGGATTCTAAAACGGATTACCAG
GGATTTCAGTCGATGTACACGTTCGTCACATCTCATCTACCTCCCGGTTTTAATGAATACGATTTTGTGC
CAGAGTCCTTCGATAGGGACAAGACAATTGCACTGATCATGAACTCCTCTGGATCTACTGGTCTGCCTAA
AGGTGTCGCTCTGCCTCATAGAACTGCCTGCGTGAGATTCTCGCATGCCAGAGATCCTATTTTTGGCAAT
CAAATCATTCCGGATACTGCGATTTTAAGTGTTGTTCCATTCCATCACGGTTTTGGAATGTTTACTACAC
TCGGATATTTGATATGTGGATTTCGAGTCGTCTTAATGTATAGATTTGAAGAAGAGCTGTTTCTGAGGAG
CCTTCAGGATTACAAGATTCAAAGTGCGCTGCTGGTGCCAACCCTATTCTCCTTCTTCGCCAAAAGCACT
CTGATTGACAAATACGATTTATCTAATTTACACGAAATTGCTTCTGGTGGCGCTCCCCTCTCTAAGGAAG
TCGGGGAAGCGGTTGCCAAGAGGTTCCATCTGCCAGGTATCAGGCAAGGATATGGGCTCACTGAGACTAC
ATCAGCTATTCTGATTACACCCGAGGGGGATGATAAACCGGGCGCGGTCGGTAAAGTTGTTCCATTTTTT
GAAGCGAAGGTTGTGGATCTGGATACCGGGAAAACGCTGGGCGTTAATCAAAGAGGCGAACTGTGTGTGA
GAGGTCCTATGATTATGTCCGGTTATGTAAACAATCCGGAAGCGACCAACGCCTTGATTGACAAGGATGG
ATGGCTACATTCTGGAGACATAGCTTACTGGGACGAAGACGAACACTTCTTCATCGTTGACCGCCTGAAG
TCTCTGATTAAGTACAAAGGCTATCAGGTGGCTCCCGCTGAATTGGAATCCATCTTGCTCCAACACCCCA
ACATCTTCGACGCAGGTGTCGCAGGTCTTCCCGACGATGACGCCGGTGAACTTCCCGCCGCCGTTGTTGT
TTTGGAGCACGGAAAGACGATGACGGAAAAAGAGATCGTGGATTACGTCGCCAGTCAAGTAACAACCGCG
AAAAAGTTGCGCGGAGGAGTTGTGTTTGTGGACGAAGTACCGAAAGGTCTTACCGGAAAACTCGACGCAA
GAAAAATCAGAGAGATCCTCATAAAGGCCAAGAAGGGCGGAAAGATCGCCGTGTAATTCTAGAGTCGGGG
CGGCCGGCCGCTTCGAGCAGACATGATAAGATACATTGATGAGTTTGGACAAACCACAACTAGAATGCAG
TGAAAAAAATGCTTTATTTGTGAAATTTGTGATGCTATTGCTTTATTTGTAACCATTATAAGCTGCAATA
AACAAGTTAACAACAACAATTGCATTCATTTTATGTTTCAGGTTCAGGGGGAGGTGTGGGAGGTTTTTTA
AAGCAAGTAAAACCTCTACAAATGTGGTAAAATCGATAAGGATCTGAACGATGGAGCGGAGAATGGGCGG
AACTGGGCGGAGTTAGGGGCGGGACTATGGTTGCTGACTAATTGAGATGCATGCTTTGCATACTTCTGCC
TGCTGGGGAGCCTGGGGACTTTCCACACCTGGTTGCTGACTAATTGAGATGCATGCTTTGCATACTTCTG
CCTGCTGGGGAGCCTGGGGACTTTCCACACCCTAACTGACACACATTCCACAGCGGATCCGTCGACCGAT
GCCCTTGAGAGCCTTCAACCCAGTCAGCTCCTTCCGGTGGGCGCGGGGCATGACTATCGTCGCCGCACTT
ATGACTGTCTTCTTTATCATGCAACTCGTAGGACAGGTGCCGGCAGCGCTCTTCCGCTTCCTCGCTCACT
GACTCGCTGCGCTCGGTCGTTCGGCTGCGGCGAGCGGTATCAGCTCACTCAAAGGCGGTAATACGGTTAT
CCACAGAATCAGGGGATAACGCAGGAAAGAACATGTGAGCAAAAGGCCAGCAAAAGGCCAGGAACCGTAA
AAAGGCCGCGTTGCTGGCGTTTTTCCATAGGCTCCGCCCCCCTGACGAGCATCACAAAAATCGACGCTCA
AGTCAGAGGTGGCGAAACCCGACAGGACTATAAAGATACCAGGCGTTTCCCCCTGGAAGCTCCCTCGTGC
GCTCTCCTGTTCCGACCCTGCCGCTTACCGGATACCTGTCCGCCTTTCTCCCTTCGGGAAGCGTGGCGCT
TTCTCATAGCTCACGCTGTAGGTATCTCAGTTCGGTGTAGGTCGTTCGCTCCAAGCTGGGCTGTGTGCAC
GAACCCCCCGTTCAGCCCGACCGCTGCGCCTTATCCGGTAACTATCGTCTTGAGTCCAACCCGGTAAGAC
ACGACTTATCGCCACTGGCAGCAGCCACTGGTAACAGGATTAGCAGAGCGAGGTATGTAGGCGGTGCTAC
AGAGTTCTTGAAGTGGTGGCCTAACTACGGCTACACTAGAAGAACAGTATTTGGTATCTGCGCTCTGCTG
AAGCCAGTTACCTTCGGAAAAAGAGTTGGTAGCTCTTGATCCGGCAAACAAACCACCGCTGGTAGCGGTG
GTTTTTTTGTTTGCAAGCAGCAGATTACGCGCAGAAAAAAAGGATCTCAAGAAGATCCTTTGATCTTTTC
TACGGGGTCTGACGCTCAGTGGAACGAAAACTCACGTTAAGGGATTTTGGTCATGAGATTATCAAAAAGG
ATCTTCACCTAGATCCTTTTAAATTAAAAATGAAGTTTTAAATCAATCTAAAGTATATATGAGTAAACTT
GGTCTGACAGTTACCAATGCTTAATCAGTGAGGCACCTATCTCAGCGATCTGTCTATTTCGTTCATCCAT
AGTTGCCTGACTCCCCGTCGTGTAGATAACTACGATACGGGAGGGCTTACCATCTGGCCCCAGTGCTGCA
ATGATACCGCGAGACCCACGCTCACCGGCTCCAGATTTATCAGCAATAAACCAGCCAGCCGGAAGGGCCG
AGCGCAGAAGTGGTCCTGCAACTTTATCCGCCTCCATCCAGTCTATTAATTGTTGCCGGGAAGCTAGAGT
AAGTAGTTCGCCAGTTAATAGTTTGCGCAACGTTGTTGCCATTGCTACAGGCATCGTGGTGTCACGCTCG
TCGTTTGGTATGGCTTCATTCAGCTCCGGTTCCCAACGATCAAGGCGAGTTACATGATCCCCCATGTTGT
GCAAAAAAGCGGTTAGCTCCTTCGGTCCTCCGATCGTTGTCAGAAGTAAGTTGGCCGCAGTGTTATCACT
CATGGTTATGGCAGCACTGCATAATTCTCTTACTGTCATGCCATCCGTAAGATGCTTTTCTGTGACTGGT
GAGTACTCAACCAAGTCATTCTGAGAATAGTGTATGCGGCGACCGAGTTGCTCTTGCCCGGCGTCAATAC
GGGATAATACCGCGCCACATAGCAGAACTTTAAAAGTGCTCATCATTGGAAAACGTTCTTCGGGGCGAAA
ACTCTCAAGGATCTTACCGCTGTTGAGATCCAGTTCGATGTAACCCACTCGTGCACCCAACTGATCTTCA
GCATCTTTTACTTTCACCAGCGTTTCTGGGTGAGCAAAAACAGGAAGGCAAAATGCCGCAAAAAAGGGAA
TAAGGGCGACACGGAAATGTTGAATACTCATACTCTTCCTTTTTCAATATTATTGAAGCATTTATCAGGG
TTATTGTCTCATGAGCGGATACATATTTGAATGTATTTAGAAAAATAAACAAATAGGGGTTCCGCGCACA
TTTCCCCGAAAAGTGCCACCTG
[124 nt withheld, positions 4923-5046]
C
[91 nt withheld, positions 5048-5138]
A
[49 nt withheld, positions 5140-5188]
CCTTTGACGTTGGAGTCCACGTTCTTT
[37 nt withheld, positions 5216-5252]
ACCCTATCTCGGTCTATTCTTTTGATTTATAAGGGATTTTGCCGATTTCGGCCTATTGGTTAAAAAATGA
GCTGATTTAACAAAAATTTAACGCGAATTTTAACAAAATATTAACGCTTACAATTTGCCATTCGCCATTC
AGGCTGCGCAACTGTTGGGAAGGGCGATCGGTGCGGGCCTCTTCGCTATTACGCCAGCCCAAGCTACCAT
GATAAGTAAGTAATATTAAGGTACGGGAGGTACTTGGAGCGGCCGCAATAAAATATCTTTATTTTCATTA
CATCTGTGTGTTGGTTTTTTGTGTGAATCGATAGTACTAACATACGCTCTCCATCAAAACAAAACGAAAC
AAAACAAACTAGCAAAATAGGCTGTCCCCAGTGCAAGTGCAGGTGCCAGAACATTTCTCTATCGATAGGT
ACCGAGCTCTTACGCGTGCTAGCCCGGGCTCGAGATCTGCGATCTGCATCTCAATTAGTCAGCAACCATA
GTCCCGCCCCTAACTCCGCCCATCCCGCCCCTAACTCCGCCCAGTTCCGCCCATTCTCCGCCCCATCGCT
GACTAATTTTTTTTATTTATGCAGAGGCCGAGGCCGCCTCGGCCTCTGAGCTATTCCAGAAGTAGTGAGG
AGGCTTTTTTGGAGGCCTAGGCTTTTGCAAAAAGCTGAAGTTGGTCGTGAGGCACTGGGCAGGTAAGTAT
CAAGGTTACAAGACAGGTTTAAGGAGACCAATAGAAACTGGGCTTGTCGAGACAGAGAAGACTCTTGCGT
TTCTGATAGGCACCTATTGGTCTTACTGACATCCACTTTGCCTTTCTCTCCACAGGTGTCCACTCCCAGT
TCAATTACAGCTCTTAAGGCTAGAGTACTTAATACGACTCACTATAGGCTAGGCTTGGCATTCCGGTACT
GAATTGATATCAAGCTCTAGCCACCATGACTTCGAAAGTTTATGATCCAGAACAAAGGAAACGGATGATA
ACTGGTCCGCAGTGGTGGGCCAGATGTAAACAAATGAATGTTCTTGATTCATTTATTAATTATTATGATT
CAGAAAAACATGCAGAAAATGCTGTTATTTTTTTACATGGTAACGCGGCCTCTTCTTATTTATGGCGACA
TGTTGTGCCACATATTGAGCCAGTAGCGCGGTGTATTATACCAGACCTTATTGGTATGGGCAAATCAGGC
AAATCTGGTAATGGTTCTTATAGGTTACTTGATCATTACAAATATCTTACTGCATGGTTTGAACTTCTTA
ATTTACCAAAGAAGATCATTTTTGTCGGCCATGATTGGGGTGCTTGTTTGGCATTTCATTATAGCTATGA
GCATCAAGATAAGATCAAAGCAATAGTTCACGCTGAAAGTGTAGTAGATGTGATTGAATCATGGGATGAA
TGGCCTGATATTGAAGAAGATATTGCGTTGATCAAATCTGAAGAAGGAGAAAAAATGGTTTTGGAGAATA
ACTTCTTCGTGGAAACCATGTTGCCATCAAAAATCATGAGAAAGTTAGAACCAGAAGAATTTGCAGCATA
TCTTGAACCATTCAAAGAGAAAGGTGAAGTTCGTCGTCCAACATTATCATGGCCTCGTGAAATCCCGTTA
GTAAAAGGTGGTAAACCTGACGTTGTACAAATTGTTAGGAATTATAATGCTTATCTACGTGCAAGTGATG
ATTTACCAAAAATGTTTATTGAATCGGACCCAGGATTCTTTTCCAATGCTATTGTTGAAGGTGCCAAGAA
GTTTCCTAATACTGAATTTGTCAAAGTAAAAGGTCTTCATTTTTCGCAAGAAGATGCACCTGATGAAATG
GGAAAATATATCAAATCGTTCGTTGAGCGAGTTCTCAAAAATGAACAATAATTCTAGAGCTTATCGATAC
CGTCGACCTCGAATCACTAGTCAGCTGGAATTCAGATCTGGTACCGAGCTCCCCGGGCTGCAGGATATCC
TGCAGCCCGGGGACCTCGGTACCAGATCTAGGATCCAGGATCCGGCGACACTCCACCATGGAAGTCCTCA
GGGCTCGAGCCCACCTCCAGCCAAAACAGGACCTTCACACATACCAGCACGCTTCCCATTCAGCCCAGGC
CCTGAGACAGGCCCTCCGGAGCTGTGGCCCAGGGAAACGCCAATCTCCCCGGACCTCCCGCCTGGTCTGA
GTAAAAAGAATCCTGAAATTCAGGATCCGTGGCATTTCTAGCTGCTTGCATTTGTTTAACAAACATCTGC
AGAAAGCCAGTGGGGCCCTGGTGGAGAGCACCTCCCAAGCCCCCTGTGGTGGGAGCCCCACCCCCAGCAC
ATCCTGCATCAGGGGATCCTGCTACAAGAAAGAGTCCCCAGCCTGCTGGCCCTTCCTACTCCGAACTGGC
CGCAGATACAGGGAGCCCCCCAGCACATCCTGCATCAGGGGATCCTGCTACAAGAAAGAGTCCCCAGCCT
GCCGGCCCTTCCTACTCCGAACTGGCCGCAGATACAGGGAGCCCCCCAGCACATCCTGCATCAGGGGATC
CTGCTACAAGAGTCCCCAGCCTGCCCGGCCCTTCCTACTCCGAACTGGCTGCAGATACAGGGAGCCCCCC
AGCACATCCTG
Features (pLannotate 1.2.2; 17 found; start..end, strand, type, name):
    714..2366    +  CDS            luciferase: firefly luciferase; luc+; enhanced luc+ version of the luciferase gene
   2407..2528    -  polyA_signal   SV40 poly(A) signal: SV40 polyadenylation signal
   2551..2619    -  CDS            large T antigen (fragment): large T antigen from SV40 (simian virus 40)
   2664..2854    -  promoter       SV40 promoter (fragment): SV40 enhancer and early promoter
   2860..2992    +  CDS            TcR (fragment): tetracycline efflux protein; tet; confers resistance to tetracycline
   3172..3760    -  rep_origin     ori: high-copy-number ColE1/pMB1/pBR322/pUC origin of replication
   3931..4791    -  CDS            AmpR: β-lactamase; bla; confers resistance to ampicillin, carbenicillin, and related antibiotics
   4792..4896    -  promoter       AmpR promoter: bla
   4923..5351    +  rep_origin     f1 ori (sequence partly withheld): f1 bacteriophage origin of replication; arrow indicates direction of (+) strand synthesis
   5383..5450    -  CDS            lacZα (fragment): LacZα fragment of β-galactosidase; lacZ fragment
   5509..5557    +  polyA_signal   poly(A) signal: synthetic polyadenylation signal
   5571..5662    +  misc_feature   pause site: RNA polymerase II transcriptional pause signal from the human α2 globin gene
   5717..5913    +  promoter       SV40 promoter: SV40 early promoter
   5945..6077    +  intron         chimeric intron: chimera between introns from human β-globin and immunoglobulin heavy chain genes
   6122..6140    +  promoter       T7 promoter: promoter for bacteriophage T7 RNA polymerase
   6188..7123    +  CDS            Rluc: luciferase from the anthozoan coelenterate Renilla reniformis (sea pansy)
   7130..7154    +  misc_feature   MCS (fragment): pBluescript multiple cloning site
