[The description below was written by a language model from this plasmid's Addgene catalogue record and pLannotate feature annotations shown in this document.]
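Description:
pRF TpC RE7 is a dual-luciferase reporter plasmid built on the pRF TpC backbone and designed to measure the effect of a human sequence element called RE7 on hTERT promoter activity. It is propagated in E. coli as a high-copy plasmid through a ColE1/pUC-type origin, with ampicillin selection provided by the β-lactamase gene and its own promoter. An f1 phage origin is also present. Short fragments annotated as lacZα, tetracycline resistance, SV40 large T antigen and a second partial SV40 promoter appear to be non-functional remnants of the vector's construction history.

The annotated sequence of about 7.9 kb carries two reporters in the same orientation. Upstream, a synthetic poly(A) signal and a transcriptional pause site from the human α2 globin gene insulate the cassette from read-through transcription. These are followed by an SV40 early promoter, a chimeric β-globin/immunoglobulin intron, a T7 promoter and the Renilla luciferase coding sequence. A fragment of a multiple cloning site follows. After that comes an unannotated stretch of roughly 1.4 kb that spans the plasmid origin and ends at the firefly luc+ coding sequence, which is terminated by an SV40 polyadenylation signal.

The feature table does not label any hTERT promoter or RE7 sequence. The unannotated region between the two luciferases is the likely location for them, but the record does not confirm this or define what RE7 comprises. In the stated assay, firefly signal would be the readout of hTERT promoter activity with RE7, and the SV40-driven Renilla signal would plausibly serve as an internal normalisation control from the same plasmid in transfected mammalian cells.
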