Addgene plasmid #171046: pRF TpC RE7
Purpose: Firefly-Renilla luciferase assay for hTERT promoter activity of RE7
Depositing lab: Agnel Sfeir. Depositing organization: NYU Grossman School of Medicine. Publication: Alternative splicing is a developmental switch for hTERT expression. Penev A, Bazley A, Shen M, Boeke JD, Savage SA, Sfeir A. Mol Cell. 2021 Apr 6. pii: S1097-2765(21)00228-8. doi: 10.1016/j.molcel.2021.03.033. PubMed 33852895.
Backbone
  Vector backbone: pRF TpC
  Vector type: Luciferase
Growth in bacteria
  Bacterial resistance: Ampicillin, 100 μg/mL
  Growth temperature: 37°C
  Growth strain: DH5alpha
  Copy number: High Copy
Gene/Insert
  Gene/Insert name: RE7
  Species: H. sapiens (human)
  Cloning method: Unknown
  Sequencing primers: 5′ ccaaagggtcgccgcacg
Terms and licenses: Academic/Nonprofit Terms; Industry Terms: Not Available to Industry
How to cite: pRF TpC RE7 was a gift from Agnel Sfeir (Addgene plasmid # 171046 ; http://n2t.net/addgene:171046 ; RRID:Addgene_171046)
